Addgene plasmid #113049: pAAV-hSyn-GRAB_DA1m
Purpose: express the genetically-encoded fluorescent dopamine(DA) sensor GRAB_DA1m in neurons
Depositing lab: Yulong Li. Depositing organization: Peking University. Publication: A Genetically Encoded Fluorescent Sensor Enables Rapid and Specific Detection of Dopamine in Flies, Fish, and Mice. Sun F, Zeng J, Jing M, Zhou J, Feng J, Owen SF, Luo Y, Li F, Wang H, Yamaguchi T, Yong Z, Gao Y, Peng W, Wang L, Zhang S, Du J, Lin D, Xu M, Kreitzer AC, Cui G, Li Y. Cell. 2018 Jul 12;174(2):481-496.e19. doi: 10.1016/j.cell.2018.06.042. PubMed 30007419.
Backbone
  Vector backbone: pAAV
  Backbone manufacturer: Addgene
  Backbone size w/o insert (bp): 4495
  Vector type: AAV
Growth in bacteria
  Bacterial resistance: Ampicillin, 100 μg/mL
  Growth temperature: 37°C
  Growth strain: NEB Stable
  Copy number: High Copy
Gene/Insert
  Gene/Insert name: GPCR activation based DA sensor GRAB_DA1m
  Species: H. sapiens (human)
  Insert size (bp): 1851
  Entrez Gene: DRD2 (a.k.a. D2DR, D2R)
  Promoter: hSyn
  Cloning method: Gibson Cloning
  Sequencing primers: 5′ unknown
Terms and licenses: Academic/Nonprofit Terms; Industry Terms: Not Available to Industry
How to cite: pAAV-hSyn-GRAB_DA1m was a gift from Yulong Li (Addgene plasmid # 113049 ; http://n2t.net/addgene:113049 ; RRID:Addgene_113049) For viral preps, please replace (Addgene plasmid # 113049) in the above sentence with: (Addgene viral prep # 113049-AAV9)
