[The description below was written by a language model from this plasmid's Addgene catalogue record and pLannotate feature annotations shown in this document.]
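Description:
pAAV-hSyn-GRAB_DA1m is an AAV transfer plasmid built on a pAAV backbone for neuron-specific expression of GRAB_DA1m, a genetically encoded fluorescent dopamine sensor. It is maintained in bacteria as a high-copy plasmid through a ColE1/pUC-type origin and selected with ampicillin via the β-lactamase gene. The backbone also carries an f1/M13 phage origin. The expression cassette lies between AAV2 inverted terminal repeats, which allow the intervening DNA to be replicated and packaged into recombinant AAV particles when helper functions are supplied. The depositor sequence shows two full ITRs, whereas the repository's sequencing result annotates the upstream ITR only as short fragments. This may reflect the general difficulty of sequencing these repeats or a partial deletion, and the record does not distinguish the two.

Within the cassette, the human synapsin I promoter drives the sensor open reading frame, which begins with a mouse Igκ leader peptide, presumably to aid membrane targeting. The catalogue lists the roughly 1.85 kb insert as a GPCR-activation-based sensor derived from the human D2 dopamine receptor (DRD2). The feature table shows dopamine-receptor coding segments on either side of an EGFP-derived fluorescent protein, consistent with a fluorescent module inserted inside the receptor. The automated annotation labels the receptor segments as mouse Drd4 fragments, which probably reflects homology-based matching rather than the true source given in the catalogue. A WPRE and the human growth hormone polyadenylation signal follow the coding sequence to enhance transcript stability and processing. The construct is used directly or as packaged virus to express the sensor in neurons and optically monitor dopamine, and the associated publication reports dopamine detection in flies, fish and mice.
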