Features (pLannotate 1.2.2; 18 found; start..end, strand, type, name):
      1..141     -  repeat_region  AAV2 ITR: inverted terminal repeat of adeno-associated virus serotype 2 inverted
    156..578     +  promoter       hSyn promoter (fragment): human synapsin I promoter; confers neuron-specific expression (Kügler et al., 2003)
    592..654     +  sig_peptide    Igκ leader: leader sequence from mouse immunoglobulin κ light chain
    656..673     +  protein_bind   attB1 (fragment): mutant version of attB; core recombination site for the Gateway® BP reaction BP Clonase™
    808..1380    +  CDS            Drd4 (fragment): DRD4_MOUSE - Experimental evidence at protein level: Swiss-Prot protein existence level 1. Dopamine receptor responsible for neuronal signaling in the mesolimbic system of the brain, an area of the brain that regulates emotion and complex behavior. Activated by dopamine, but also by epinephrine and norepinephrine, and by numerous synthetic agonists and drugs. Agonist binding triggers signaling via G proteins that inhibit adenylyl cyclase (By similarity). Modulates the circadian rhythm of contrast sensitivity by regulating the rhythmic expression of NPAS2 in the retinal ganglion cells (PubMed:2
   1444..2166    +  CDS            cEGFP: cEGFP is a basic (constitutively fluorescent) green fluorescent protein published in 2008, derived from Aequorea victoria.
   2185..2433    +  CDS            Drd4 (fragment): DRD4_MOUSE - Experimental evidence at protein level: Swiss-Prot protein existence level 1. Dopamine receptor responsible for neuronal signaling in the mesolimbic system of the brain, an area of the brain that regulates emotion and complex behavior. Activated by dopamine, but also by epinephrine and norepinephrine, and by numerous synthetic agonists and drugs. Agonist binding triggers signaling via G proteins that inhibit adenylyl cyclase (By similarity). Modulates the circadian rhythm of contrast sensitivity by regulating the rhythmic expression of NPAS2 in the retinal ganglion cells (PubMed:2
   2443..2467    +  misc_feature   MCS (fragment): pBluescript multiple cloning site
   2467..3055    +  misc_feature   WPRE: woodchuck hepatitis virus posttranscriptional regulatory element
   3087..3563    +  polyA_signal   hGH poly(A) signal: human growth hormone polyadenylation signal
   3603..3743    +  repeat_region  AAV2 ITR: inverted terminal repeat of adeno-associated virus serotype 2 inverted
   3748..3799    -  misc_feature   bom (fragment): basis of mobility region from pBR322
   3818..4198    +  rep_origin     M13 ori (sequence partly withheld): M13 bacteriophage origin of replication; arrow indicates direction of (+) strand synthesis
   4274..4323    -  misc_feature   bom (fragment): basis of mobility region from pBR322
   4425..4460    -  CDS            rop (fragment): Rop protein, which maintains plasmids at low copy number; rop
   4555..4659    +  promoter       AmpR promoter: bla
   4660..5520    +  CDS            AmpR: β-lactamase; bla; confers resistance to ampicillin, carbenicillin, and related antibiotics
   5691..6279    +  rep_origin     ori: high-copy-number ColE1/pMB1/pBR322/pUC origin of replication
>Addgene plasmid #113049 | pAAV-hSyn-GRAB_DA1m | depositor full sequence | sequence record 214686 | pAAV-hSyn-GRAB_DA1m sequence 6340 bps
CCTGCAGGCAGCTGCGCGCTCGCTCGCTCACTGAGGCCGCCCGGGCAAAGCCCGGGCGTCGGGCGACCTT
TGGTCGCCCGGCCTCAGTGAGCGAGCGAGCGCGCAGAGAGGGAGTGGCCAACTCCATCACTAGGGGTTCC
TGCGGCCGCACGCGTATGAGGCGGGGTGGGGGTGCCTACCTGACGACCGACCCCGACCCACTGGACAAGC
ACCCAACCCCCATTCCCCAAATTGCGCATCCCCTATCAGAGAGGGGGAGGGGAAACAGGATGCGGCGAGG
CGCGTGCGCACTGCCAGCTTCAGCACCGCGGACAGTGCCTTCGCCCCCGCCTGGCGGCGCGCGCCACCGC
CGCCTCAGCACTGAAGGCGCGCTGACGTCACTCGCCGGTCCCCCGCAAACTCCCCTTCCCGGCCACCTTG
GTCGCGTCCGCGCCGCCGCCGGCCCAGCCGGACCGCACCACGCGAGGCGCGAGATAGGGGGGCACGGGCG
CGACCATCTGCGCTGCGGCGCCGGCGACTCAGCGCTGCCTCAGTCTGCGGTGGGCAGCGGAGGAGTCGTG
TCGTGCCTGAGAGCGCAGTCGAAATGCCACCATGGAGACAGACACACTCCTGCTATGGGTACTGCTGCTC
TGGGTTCCAGGTTCCACTGGTGACACAAGTTTGTACAAAAAAGTTGGCACCATGGATCCACTGAATCTGT
CCTGGTATGATGATGATCTGGAGAGGCAGAACTGGAGCCGGCCCTTCAACGGGTCAGACGGGAAGGCGGA
CAGACCCCACTACAACTACTATGCCACACTGCTCACCCTGCTCATCGCTGTCATCGTCTTCGGCAACGTG
CTGGTGTGCATGGCTGTGTCCCGCGAGAAGGCGCTGCAGACCACCACCAACTACCTGATCGTCAGCCTCG
CAGTGGCCGACCTCCTCGTCGCCACACTGGTCATGCCCTGGGTTGTCTACCTGGAGGTGGTAGGTGAGTG
GAAATTCAGCAGGATTCACTGTGACATCTTCGTCACTCTGGACGTCATGATGTGCACGGCGAGCATCCTG
AACTTGTGTGCCATCAGCATCGACAGGTACACAGCTGTGGCCATGCCCATGCTGTACAATACGCGCTACA
GCTCCAAGCGCCGGGTCACCGTCATGATCTCCATCGTCTGGGTCCTGTCCTTCACCATCTCCTGCCCACT
CCTCTTCGGACTCAATAACGCAGACCAGAACGAGTGCATCATTGCCAACCCGGCCTTCGTGGTCTACTCC
TCCATCGTCTCCTTCTACGTGCCCTTCATTGTCACCCTGCTGGTCTACATCAAGATCTACATTGTCCTCC
GCAGACGCCGCAAGCGAGTCAACACCAAACGCAGCAGCCGAGCTTTCAGGGCCCACCTGAGGGCTCCACT
AAAGGGCAACTGTACTCACCCCGAGGACATGAAACTCGGAGGAAACGTCTATATCAAGGCCGACAAGCAG
AAGAACGGCATCAAGGCGAACTTCCACATCCGCCACAACATCGAGGACGGCGGCGTGCAGCTCGCCTACC
ACTACCAGCAGAACACCCCCATCGGCGACGGCCCCGTGCTGCTGCCCGACAACCACTACCTGAGCGTGCA
GTCCAAACTTTCGAAAGACCCCAACGAGAAGCGCGATCACATGGTCCTGCTGGAGTTCGTGACCGCCGCC
GGGATCACTCTCGGCATGGACGAGCTGTACAAGGGCGGTACCGGAGGGAGCATGGTGAGAAAGGGCGAGG
AGCTGTTCACCGGGGTGGTGCCCATCCTGGTCGAGCTGGACGGCGACGTAAACGGCCACAAGTTCAGCGT
GTCCGGCGAGGGTGAGGGCGATGCCACCTACGGCAAGCTGACCCTGAAGTTCATCTGCACCACCGGCAAG
CTGCCCGTGCCCTGGCCCACCCTCGTGACCACCCTGACCTACGGCGTGCAGTGCTTCAGCCGCTACCCCG
ACCACATGAAGCAGCACGACTTCTTCAAGTCCGCCATGCCCGAAGGCTACATCCAGGAGCGCACCATCTT
CTTCAAGGACGACGGCAACTACAAGACCCGCGCCGAGGTGAAGTTCGAGGGCGACACCCTGGTGAACCGC
ATCGAGCTGAAGGGCATCGACTTCAAGGAGGACGGCAACATCCTGGGGCACAAGCTGGAGTACAACGGAG
GAGCAGCAGCAATGAGCCGTAGGAAGCTCTCCCAGCAGAAGGAGAAGAAAGCCACTCAGATGCTCGCCAT
TGTTCTCGGCGTGTTCATCATCTGCTGGCTGCCCTTCTTCATCACACACATCCTGAACATACACTGTGAC
TGCAACATCCCGCCTGTCCTGTACAGCGCCTTCACGTGGCTGGGCTATGTCAACAGCGCCGTGAACCCCA
TCATCTACACCACCTTCAACATTGAGTTCCGCAAGGCCTTCCTGAAGATCCTCCACTGCTGAGAATTCGA
TATCAAGCTTATCGATAATCAACCTCTGGATTACAAAATTTGTGAAAGATTGACTGGTATTCTTAACTAT
GTTGCTCCTTTTACGCTATGTGGATACGCTGCTTTAATGCCTTTGTATCATGCTATTGCTTCCCGTATGG
CTTTCATTTTCTCCTCCTTGTATAAATCCTGGTTGCTGTCTCTTTATGAGGAGTTGTGGCCCGTTGTCAG
GCAACGTGGCGTGGTGTGCACTGTGTTTGCTGACGCAACCCCCACTGGTTGGGGCATTGCCACCACCTGT
CAGCTCCTTTCCGGGACTTTCGCTTTCCCCCTCCCTATTGCCACGGCGGAACTCATCGCCGCCTGCCTTG
CCCGCTGCTGGACAGGGGCTCGGCTGTTGGGCACTGACAATTCCGTGGTGTTGTCGGGGAAATCATCGTC
CTTTCCTTGGCTGCTCGCCTATGTTGCCACCTGGATTCTGCGCGGGACGTCCTTCTGCTACGTCCCTTCG
GCCCTCAATCCAGCGGACCTTCCTTCCCGCGGCCTGCTGCCGGCTCTGCGGCCTCTTCCGCGTCTTCGCC
TTCGCCCTCAGACGAGTCGGATCTCCCTTTGGGCCGCCTCCCCGCATCGATACCGAGCGCTGCTCGAGAG
ATCTACGGGTGGCATCCCTGTGACCCCTCCCCAGTGCCTCTCCTGGCCCTGGAAGTTGCCACTCCAGTGC
CCACCAGCCTTGTCCTAATAAAATTAAGTTGCATCATTTTGTCTGACTAGGTGTCCTTCTATAATATTAT
GGGGTGGAGGGGGGTGGTATGGAGCAAGGGGCAAGTTGGGAAGACAACCTGTAGGGCCTGCGGGGTCTAT
TGGGAACCAAGCTGGAGTGCAGTGGCACAATCTTGGCTCACTGCAATCTCCGCCTCCTGGGTTCAAGCGA
TTCTCCTGCCTCAGCCTCCCGAGTTGTTGGGATTCCAGGCATGCATGACCAGGCTCAGCTAATTTTTGTT
TTTTTGGTAGAGACGGGGTTTCACCATATTGGCCAGGCTGGTCTCCAACTCCTAATCTCAGGTGATCTAC
CCACCTTGGCCTCCCAAATTGCTGGGATTACAGGCGTGAACCACTGCTCCCTTCCCTGTCCTTCTGATTT
TGTAGGTAACCACGTGCGGACCGAGCGGCCGCAGGAACCCCTAGTGATGGAGTTGGCCACTCCCTCTCTG
CGCGCTCGCTCGCTCACTGAGGCCGGGCGACCAAAGGTCGCCCGACGCCCGGGCTTTGCCCGGGCGGCCT
CAGTGAGCGAGCGAGCGCGCAGCTGCCTGCAGGGGCGCCTGATGCGGTATTTTCTCCTTACGCATCTGTG
CGGTATTTCACACCGCATA
[142 nt withheld, positions 3800-3941]
C
[141 nt withheld, positions 3943-4083]
CCTTTGACGTTGGAGTCCACGTTCTTT
[37 nt withheld, positions 4111-4147]
ACCCTATCTCGGGCTATTCTTTTGATTTATAAGGGATTTTGCCGATTTCGGCCTATTGGTTAAAAAATGA
GCTGATTTAACAAAAATTTAACGCGAATTTTAACAAAATATTAACGTTTACAATTTTATGGTGCACTCTC
AGTACAATCTGCTCTGATGCCGCATAGTTAAGCCAGCCCCGACACCCGCCAACACCCGCTGACGCGCCCT
GACGGGCTTGTCTGCTCCCGGCATCCGCTTACAGACAAGCTGTGACCGTCTCCGGGAGCTGCATGTGTCA
GAGGTTTTCACCGTCATCACCGAAACGCGCGAGACGAAAGGGCCTCGTGATACGCCTATTTTTATAGGTT
AATGTCATGATAATAATGGTTTCTTAGACGTCAGGTGGCACTTTTCGGGGAAATGTGCGCGGAACCCCTA
TTTGTTTATTTTTCTAAATACATTCAAATATGTATCCGCTCATGAGACAATAACCCTGATAAATGCTTCA
ATAATATTGAAAAAGGAAGAGTATGAGTATTCAACATTTCCGTGTCGCCCTTATTCCCTTTTTTGCGGCA
TTTTGCCTTCCTGTTTTTGCTCACCCAGAAACGCTGGTGAAAGTAAAAGATGCTGAAGATCAGTTGGGTG
CACGAGTGGGTTACATCGAACTGGATCTCAACAGCGGTAAGATCCTTGAGAGTTTTCGCCCCGAAGAACG
TTTTCCAATGATGAGCACTTTTAAAGTTCTGCTATGTGGCGCGGTATTATCCCGTATTGACGCCGGGCAA
GAGCAACTCGGTCGCCGCATACACTATTCTCAGAATGACTTGGTTGAGTACTCACCAGTCACAGAAAAGC
ATCTTACGGATGGCATGACAGTAAGAGAATTATGCAGTGCTGCCATAACCATGAGTGATAACACTGCGGC
CAACTTACTTCTGACAACGATCGGAGGACCGAAGGAGCTAACCGCTTTTTTGCACAACATGGGGGATCAT
GTAACTCGCCTTGATCGTTGGGAACCGGAGCTGAATGAAGCCATACCAAACGACGAGCGTGACACCACGA
TGCCTGTAGCAATGGCAACAACGTTGCGCAAACTATTAACTGGCGAACTACTTACTCTAGCTTCCCGGCA
ACAATTAATAGACTGGATGGAGGCGGATAAAGTTGCAGGACCACTTCTGCGCTCGGCCCTTCCGGCTGGC
TGGTTTATTGCTGATAAATCTGGAGCCGGTGAGCGTGGGTCTCGCGGTATCATTGCAGCACTGGGGCCAG
ATGGTAAGCCCTCCCGTATCGTAGTTATCTACACGACGGGGAGTCAGGCAACTATGGATGAACGAAATAG
ACAGATCGCTGAGATAGGTGCCTCACTGATTAAGCATTGGTAACTGTCAGACCAAGTTTACTCATATATA
CTTTAGATTGATTTAAAACTTCATTTTTAATTTAAAAGGATCTAGGTGAAGATCCTTTTTGATAATCTCA
TGACCAAAATCCCTTAACGTGAGTTTTCGTTCCACTGAGCGTCAGACCCCGTAGAAAAGATCAAAGGATC
TTCTTGAGATCCTTTTTTTCTGCGCGTAATCTGCTGCTTGCAAACAAAAAAACCACCGCTACCAGCGGTG
GTTTGTTTGCCGGATCAAGAGCTACCAACTCTTTTTCCGAAGGTAACTGGCTTCAGCAGAGCGCAGATAC
CAAATACTGTCCTTCTAGTGTAGCCGTAGTTAGGCCACCACTTCAAGAACTCTGTAGCACCGCCTACATA
CCTCGCTCTGCTAATCCTGTTACCAGTGGCTGCTGCCAGTGGCGATAAGTCGTGTCTTACCGGGTTGGAC
TCAAGACGATAGTTACCGGATAAGGCGCAGCGGTCGGGCTGAACGGGGGGTTCGTGCACACAGCCCAGCT
TGGAGCGAACGACCTACACCGAACTGAGATACCTACAGCGTGAGCTATGAGAAAGCGCCACGCTTCCCGA
AGGGAGAAAGGCGGACAGGTATCCGGTAAGCGGCAGGGTCGGAACAGGAGAGCGCACGAGGGAGCTTCCA
GGGGGAAACGCCTGGTATCTTTATAGTCCTGTCGGGTTTCGCCACCTCTGACTTGAGCGTCGATTTTTGT
GATGCTCGTCAGGGGGGCGGAGCCTATGGAAAAACGCCAGCAACGCGGCCTTTTTACGGTTCCTGGCCTT
TTGCTGGCCTTTTGCTCACATGT
