Features (pLannotate 1.2.2; 19 found; start..end, strand, type, name):
     12..39      +  repeat_region  AAV2 ITR (fragment): inverted terminal repeat of adeno-associated virus serotype 2 inverted
     68..95      +  repeat_region  AAV2 ITR (fragment): inverted terminal repeat of adeno-associated virus serotype 2 inverted
    145..567     +  promoter       hSyn promoter (fragment): human synapsin I promoter; confers neuron-specific expression (Kügler et al., 2003)
    581..643     +  sig_peptide    Igκ leader: leader sequence from mouse immunoglobulin κ light chain
    645..662     +  protein_bind   attB1 (fragment): mutant version of attB; core recombination site for the Gateway® BP reaction BP Clonase™
    797..1369    +  CDS            Drd4 (fragment): DRD4_MOUSE - Experimental evidence at protein level: Swiss-Prot protein existence level 1. Dopamine receptor responsible for neuronal signaling in the mesolimbic system of the brain, an area of the brain that regulates emotion and complex behavior. Activated by dopamine, but also by epinephrine and norepinephrine, and by numerous synthetic agonists and drugs. Agonist binding triggers signaling via G proteins that inhibit adenylyl cyclase (By similarity). Modulates the circadian rhythm of contrast sensitivity by regulating the rhythmic expression of NPAS2 in the retinal ganglion cells (PubMed:2
   1433..2155    +  CDS            cEGFP: cEGFP is a basic (constitutively fluorescent) green fluorescent protein published in 2008, derived from Aequorea victoria.
   2174..2422    +  CDS            Drd4 (fragment): DRD4_MOUSE - Experimental evidence at protein level: Swiss-Prot protein existence level 1. Dopamine receptor responsible for neuronal signaling in the mesolimbic system of the brain, an area of the brain that regulates emotion and complex behavior. Activated by dopamine, but also by epinephrine and norepinephrine, and by numerous synthetic agonists and drugs. Agonist binding triggers signaling via G proteins that inhibit adenylyl cyclase (By similarity). Modulates the circadian rhythm of contrast sensitivity by regulating the rhythmic expression of NPAS2 in the retinal ganglion cells (PubMed:2
   2432..2456    +  misc_feature   MCS (fragment): pBluescript multiple cloning site
   2456..3044    +  misc_feature   WPRE: woodchuck hepatitis virus posttranscriptional regulatory element
   3076..3552    +  polyA_signal   hGH poly(A) signal: human growth hormone polyadenylation signal
   3592..3732    +  repeat_region  AAV2 ITR: inverted terminal repeat of adeno-associated virus serotype 2 inverted
   3737..3788    -  misc_feature   bom (fragment): basis of mobility region from pBR322
   3807..4262    +  rep_origin     f1 ori (sequence partly withheld): f1 bacteriophage origin of replication; arrow indicates direction of (+) strand synthesis
   4263..4312    -  misc_feature   bom (fragment): basis of mobility region from pBR322
   4414..4449    -  CDS            rop (fragment): Rop protein, which maintains plasmids at low copy number; rop
   4544..4648    +  promoter       AmpR promoter: bla
   4649..5509    +  CDS            AmpR: β-lactamase; bla; confers resistance to ampicillin, carbenicillin, and related antibiotics
   5680..6268    +  rep_origin     ori: high-copy-number ColE1/pMB1/pBR322/pUC origin of replication
>Addgene plasmid #113049 | pAAV-hSyn-GRAB_DA1m | addgene full sequence | sequence record 217375 | Addgene NGS Result
CCTGCAGGCAGCTGCGCGCTCGCTCGCTCACTGAGGCCGCCCGGGCGTCGGGCGACCTTTGGTCGCCCGG
CCTCAGTGAGCGAGCGAGCGCGCAGAGAGGGAGTGGCCAACTCCATCACTAGGGGTTCCTGCGGCCGCAC
GCGTATGAGGCGGGGTGGGGGTGCCTACCTGACGACCGACCCCGACCCACTGGACAAGCACCCAACCCCC
ATTCCCCAAATTGCGCATCCCCTATCAGAGAGGGGGAGGGGAAACAGGATGCGGCGAGGCGCGTGCGCAC
TGCCAGCTTCAGCACCGCGGACAGTGCCTTCGCCCCCGCCTGGCGGCGCGCGCCACCGCCGCCTCAGCAC
TGAAGGCGCGCTGACGTCACTCGCCGGTCCCCCGCAAACTCCCCTTCCCGGCCACCTTGGTCGCGTCCGC
GCCGCCGCCGGCCCAGCCGGACCGCACCACGCGAGGCGCGAGATAGGGGGGCACGGGCGCGACCATCTGC
GCTGCGGCGCCGGCGACTCAGCGCTGCCTCAGTCTGCGGTGGGCAGCGGAGGAGTCGTGTCGTGCCTGAG
AGCGCAGTCGAAATGCCACCATGGAGACAGACACACTCCTGCTATGGGTACTGCTGCTCTGGGTTCCAGG
TTCCACTGGTGACACAAGTTTGTACAAAAAAGTTGGCACCATGGATCCACTGAATCTGTCCTGGTATGAT
GATGATCTGGAGAGGCAGAACTGGAGCCGGCCCTTCAACGGGTCAGACGGGAAGGCGGACAGACCCCACT
ACAACTACTATGCCACACTGCTCACCCTGCTCATCGCTGTCATCGTCTTCGGCAACGTGCTGGTGTGCAT
GGCTGTGTCCCGCGAGAAGGCGCTGCAGACCACCACCAACTACCTGATCGTCAGCCTCGCAGTGGCCGAC
CTCCTCGTCGCCACACTGGTCATGCCCTGGGTTGTCTACCTGGAGGTGGTAGGTGAGTGGAAATTCAGCA
GGATTCACTGTGACATCTTCGTCACTCTGGACGTCATGATGTGCACGGCGAGCATCCTGAACTTGTGTGC
CATCAGCATCGACAGGTACACAGCTGTGGCCATGCCCATGCTGTACAATACGCGCTACAGCTCCAAGCGC
CGGGTCACCGTCATGATCTCCATCGTCTGGGTCCTGTCCTTCACCATCTCCTGCCCACTCCTCTTCGGAC
TCAATAACGCAGACCAGAACGAGTGCATCATTGCCAACCCGGCCTTCGTGGTCTACTCCTCCATCGTCTC
CTTCTACGTGCCCTTCATTGTCACCCTGCTGGTCTACATCAAGATCTACATTGTCCTCCGCAGACGCCGC
AAGCGAGTCAACACCAAACGCAGCAGCCGAGCTTTCAGGGCCCACCTGAGGGCTCCACTAAAGGGCAACT
GTACTCACCCCGAGGACATGAAACTCGGAGGAAACGTCTATATCAAGGCCGACAAGCAGAAGAACGGCAT
CAAGGCGAACTTCCACATCCGCCACAACATCGAGGACGGCGGCGTGCAGCTCGCCTACCACTACCAGCAG
AACACCCCCATCGGCGACGGCCCCGTGCTGCTGCCCGACAACCACTACCTGAGCGTGCAGTCCAAACTTT
CGAAAGACCCCAACGAGAAGCGCGATCACATGGTCCTGCTGGAGTTCGTGACCGCCGCCGGGATCACTCT
CGGCATGGACGAGCTGTACAAGGGCGGTACCGGAGGGAGCATGGTGAGAAAGGGCGAGGAGCTGTTCACC
GGGGTGGTGCCCATCCTGGTCGAGCTGGACGGCGACGTAAACGGCCACAAGTTCAGCGTGTCCGGCGAGG
GTGAGGGCGATGCCACCTACGGCAAGCTGACCCTGAAGTTCATCTGCACCACCGGCAAGCTGCCCGTGCC
CTGGCCCACCCTCGTGACCACCCTGACCTACGGCGTGCAGTGCTTCAGCCGCTACCCCGACCACATGAAG
CAGCACGACTTCTTCAAGTCCGCCATGCCCGAAGGCTACATCCAGGAGCGCACCATCTTCTTCAAGGACG
ACGGCAACTACAAGACCCGCGCCGAGGTGAAGTTCGAGGGCGACACCCTGGTGAACCGCATCGAGCTGAA
GGGCATCGACTTCAAGGAGGACGGCAACATCCTGGGGCACAAGCTGGAGTACAACGGAGGAGCAGCAGCA
ATGAGCCGTAGGAAGCTCTCCCAGCAGAAGGAGAAGAAAGCCACTCAGATGCTCGCCATTGTTCTCGGCG
TGTTCATCATCTGCTGGCTGCCCTTCTTCATCACACACATCCTGAACATACACTGTGACTGCAACATCCC
GCCTGTCCTGTACAGCGCCTTCACGTGGCTGGGCTATGTCAACAGCGCCGTGAACCCCATCATCTACACC
ACCTTCAACATTGAGTTCCGCAAGGCCTTCCTGAAGATCCTCCACTGCTGAGAATTCGATATCAAGCTTA
TCGATAATCAACCTCTGGATTACAAAATTTGTGAAAGATTGACTGGTATTCTTAACTATGTTGCTCCTTT
TACGCTATGTGGATACGCTGCTTTAATGCCTTTGTATCATGCTATTGCTTCCCGTATGGCTTTCATTTTC
TCCTCCTTGTATAAATCCTGGTTGCTGTCTCTTTATGAGGAGTTGTGGCCCGTTGTCAGGCAACGTGGCG
TGGTGTGCACTGTGTTTGCTGACGCAACCCCCACTGGTTGGGGCATTGCCACCACCTGTCAGCTCCTTTC
CGGGACTTTCGCTTTCCCCCTCCCTATTGCCACGGCGGAACTCATCGCCGCCTGCCTTGCCCGCTGCTGG
ACAGGGGCTCGGCTGTTGGGCACTGACAATTCCGTGGTGTTGTCGGGGAAATCATCGTCCTTTCCTTGGC
TGCTCGCCTATGTTGCCACCTGGATTCTGCGCGGGACGTCCTTCTGCTACGTCCCTTCGGCCCTCAATCC
AGCGGACCTTCCTTCCCGCGGCCTGCTGCCGGCTCTGCGGCCTCTTCCGCGTCTTCGCCTTCGCCCTCAG
ACGAGTCGGATCTCCCTTTGGGCCGCCTCCCCGCATCGATACCGAGCGCTGCTCGAGAGATCTACGGGTG
GCATCCCTGTGACCCCTCCCCAGTGCCTCTCCTGGCCCTGGAAGTTGCCACTCCAGTGCCCACCAGCCTT
GTCCTAATAAAATTAAGTTGCATCATTTTGTCTGACTAGGTGTCCTTCTATAATATTATGGGGTGGAGGG
GGGTGGTATGGAGCAAGGGGCAAGTTGGGAAGACAACCTGTAGGGCCTGCGGGGTCTATTGGGAACCAAG
CTGGAGTGCAGTGGCACAATCTTGGCTCACTGCAATCTCCGCCTCCTGGGTTCAAGCGATTCTCCTGCCT
CAGCCTCCCGAGTTGTTGGGATTCCAGGCATGCATGACCAGGCTCAGCTAATTTTTGTTTTTTTGGTAGA
GACGGGGTTTCACCATATTGGCCAGGCTGGTCTCCAACTCCTAATCTCAGGTGATCTACCCACCTTGGCC
TCCCAAATTGCTGGGATTACAGGCGTGAACCACTGCTCCCTTCCCTGTCCTTCTGATTTTGTAGGTAACC
ACGTGCGGACCGAGCGGCCGCAGGAACCCCTAGTGATGGAGTTGGCCACTCCCTCTCTGCGCGCTCGCTC
GCTCACTGAGGCCGGGCGACCAAAGGTCGCCCGACGCCCGGGCTTTGCCCGGGCGGCCTCAGTGAGCGAG
CGAGCGCGCAGCTGCCTGCAGGGGCGCCTGATGCGGTATTTTCTCCTTACGCATCTGTGCGGTATTTCAC
ACCGCATA
[95 nt withheld, positions 3789-3883]
T
[46 nt withheld, positions 3885-3930]
C
[141 nt withheld, positions 3932-4072]
CCTTTGACGTTGGAGTCCACGTTCTTT
[37 nt withheld, positions 4100-4136]
ACTCTATCTCGGGCTATTCTTTTGATTTATAAGGGATTTTGCCGATTTCGGTCTATTGGTTAAAAAATGA
GCTGATTTAACAAAAATTTAACGCGAATTTTAACAAAATATTAACGTTTACAATTTTATGGTGCACTCTC
AGTACAATCTGCTCTGATGCCGCATAGTTAAGCCAGCCCCGACACCCGCCAACACCCGCTGACGCGCCCT
GACGGGCTTGTCTGCTCCCGGCATCCGCTTACAGACAAGCTGTGACCGTCTCCGGGAGCTGCATGTGTCA
GAGGTTTTCACCGTCATCACCGAAACGCGCGAGACGAAAGGGCCTCGTGATACGCCTATTTTTATAGGTT
AATGTCATGATAATAATGGTTTCTTAGACGTCAGGTGGCACTTTTCGGGGAAATGTGCGCGGAACCCCTA
TTTGTTTATTTTTCTAAATACATTCAAATATGTATCCGCTCATGAGACAATAACCCTGATAAATGCTTCA
ATAATATTGAAAAAGGAAGAGTATGAGTATTCAACATTTCCGTGTCGCCCTTATTCCCTTTTTTGCGGCA
TTTTGCCTTCCTGTTTTTGCTCACCCAGAAACGCTGGTGAAAGTAAAAGATGCTGAAGATCAGTTGGGTG
CACGAGTGGGTTACATCGAACTGGATCTCAACAGCGGTAAGATCCTTGAGAGTTTTCGCCCCGAAGAACG
TTTTCCAATGATGAGCACTTTTAAAGTTCTGCTATGTGGCGCGGTATTATCCCGTATTGACGCCGGGCAA
GAGCAACTCGGTCGCCGCATACACTATTCTCAGAATGACTTGGTTGAGTACTCACCAGTCACAGAAAAGC
ATCTTACGGATGGCATGACAGTAAGAGAATTATGCAGTGCTGCCATAACCATGAGTGATAACACTGCGGC
CAACTTACTTCTGACAACGATCGGAGGACCGAAGGAGCTAACCGCTTTTTTGCACAACATGGGGGATCAT
GTAACTCGCCTTGATCGTTGGGAACCGGAGCTGAATGAAGCCATACCAAACGACGAGCGTGACACCACGA
TGCCTGTAGCAATGGCAACAACGTTGCGCAAACTATTAACTGGCGAACTACTTACTCTAGCTTCCCGGCA
ACAATTAATAGACTGGATGGAGGCGGATAAAGTTGCAGGACCACTTCTGCGCTCGGCCCTTCCGGCTGGC
TGGTTTATTGCTGATAAATCTGGAGCCGGTGAGCGTGGGTCTCGCGGTATCATTGCAGCACTGGGGCCAG
ATGGTAAGCCCTCCCGTATCGTAGTTATCTACACGACGGGGAGTCAGGCAACTATGGATGAACGAAATAG
ACAGATCGCTGAGATAGGTGCCTCACTGATTAAGCATTGGTAACTGTCAGACCAAGTTTACTCATATATA
CTTTAGATTGATTTAAAACTTCATTTTTAATTTAAAAGGATCTAGGTGAAGATCCTTTTTGATAATCTCA
TGACCAAAATCCCTTAACGTGAGTTTTCGTTCCACTGAGCGTCAGACCCCGTAGAAAAGATCAAAGGATC
TTCTTGAGATCCTTTTTTTCTGCGCGTAATCTGCTGCTTGCAAACAAAAAAACCACCGCTACCAGCGGTG
GTTTGTTTGCCGGATCAAGAGCTACCAACTCTTTTTCCGAAGGTAACTGGCTTCAGCAGAGCGCAGATAC
CAAATACTGTTCTTCTAGTGTAGCCGTAGTTAGGCCACCACTTCAAGAACTCTGTAGCACCGCCTACATA
CCTCGCTCTGCTAATCCTGTTACCAGTGGCTGCTGCCAGTGGCGATAAGTCGTGTCTTACCGGGTTGGAC
TCAAGACGATAGTTACCGGATAAGGCGCAGCGGTCGGGCTGAACGGGGGGTTCGTGCACACAGCCCAGCT
TGGAGCGAACGACCTACACCGAACTGAGATACCTACAGCGTGAGCTATGAGAAAGCGCCACGCTTCCCGA
AGGGAGAAAGGCGGACAGGTATCCGGTAAGCGGCAGGGTCGGAACAGGAGAGCGCACGAGGGAGCTTCCA
GGGGGAAACGCCTGGTATCTTTATAGTCCTGTCGGGTTTCGCCACCTCTGACTTGAGCGTCGATTTTTGT
GATGCTCGTCAGGGGGGCGGAGCCTATGGAAAAACGCCAGCAACGCGGCCTTTTTACGGTTCCTGGCCTT
TTGCTGGCCTTTTGCTCACATGT
